>Addgene plasmid #177016 | pAAV-DIO-CAG-TVA-P2A-dTomato | addgene full sequence | sequence record 353739 | Addgene NGS Result
TTCTAGCTGCGCGCTCGCTCGCTCACTGAGGCCGCCCGGGCAAAGCCCGGGCGTCGGGCGACCTTTGGTC
GCCCGGCCTCAGTGAGCGAGCGAGCGCGCAGAGAGGGAGTGGCCAACTCCATCACTAGGGGTTCCTTGTA
GTTAATGATTAACCCGCCATGCTACTTATCTACGTAGCCATGCTCTAGGTACCATTGACGTCAATAATGA
CGTATGTTCCCATAGTAACGCCAATAGGGACTTTCCATTGACGTCAATGGGTGGAGTATTTRSSSWAMWC
YRYCACTWGGGGTTCCTTGTAGTTAATGATTAACCCGCCATGCTACTTATCTACGTAGCCATGCTCTAGG
TACCATTGACGTCAATAATGACGTATGTTCCCATAGTAACGCCAATAGGGACTTTCCATTGACGTCAATG
GGTGGAGTATTTACGGTAAACTGCCCACTTGGCAGTACATCAAGTGTATCATATGCCAAGTACGCCCCCT
ATTGACGTCAATGACGGTAAATGGCCCGCCTGGCATTATGCCCAGTACATGACCTTATGGGACTTTCCTA
CTTGGCAGTACATCTACGTATTAGTCATCGCTATTACCATGGTCGAGGTGAGCCCCACGTTCTGCTTCAC
TCTCCCCATCTCCCCCCCCTCCCCACCCCCAATTTTGTATTTATTTATTTTTTAATTATTTTGTGCAGCG
ATGGGGGCGGGGGGGGGGGGGGGGCGCGCGCCRGGGGGGGGGGGGGGGGGGGGGGGGGGGGGGGGGGSGR
GGSGGRGRGGKGCGGCGGCAGCCAATCAGAGCGGCGCGCTCCGAAAGTTTCCTTTTATGGCGAGGCGGCG
GCGGCGGCGGCCCTATAAAAAGCGAAGCGCGCGGCGGGCGGGAGTCGCTGCGCGCTGCCTTCGCCCCGTG
CCCCGCTCCGCCGCCGCCTCGCGCCGCCCGCCCCGGCTCTGACTGACCGCGTTACTCCCACAGGTGAGCG
GGCGGGACGGCCCTTCTCCTCCGGGCTGTAATTAGCGCTTGGTTTAATGACGGCTTGTTTCTTTTCTGTG
GCTGCGTGAAAGCCTTGAGGGGCTCCGGGAGGGCCCTTTGTGCGGGGGGAGCGGCTCGGGGCTGTCCGCG
GGGGGACGGCTGCCTTCGGGGGGGACGGGGCAGGGCGGGGTTCGGCTTCTGGCGTGTGACCGGCGGCTCT
AGAGCCTCTGCTAACCATGTTCATGCCTTCTTCTTTTTCCTACAGCTCCTGGGCAACGTGCTGGTTATTG
TGCTGTCTCATCATTTTGGCAAAGAATTGGATCCTCTAGAGTCGACTCCGGAATAACTTCGTATAGGATA
CTTTATACGAAGTTATGCAGAATGGTAGCTGGATTGTAGCTGCTATTAGCAATATGAAACCTCTTAATAA
CTTCGTATAGCATACATTATACGAAGTTATGGCGCGCCGTCGACTTACTTGTACAGCTCGTCCATGCCGT
ACAGGAACAGGTGGTGGCGGCCCTCGGAGCGCTCGTACTGTTCCACGATGGTGTAGTCCTCGTTGTGGGA
GGTGATGTCCAGCTTGGTGTCCACGTAGTAGTAGCCGGGCAGTTGCACGGGCTTCTTGGCCATGTAGATG
GTCTTGAACTCCACCAGGTAGTGGCCGCCGTCCTTCAGCTTCAGGGCCTGGTGGATCTCGCCCTTCAGCA
CGCCGTCGCGGGGGTACAGGCGCTCGGTGGAGGCCTCCCAGCCCATGGTCTTCTTCTGCATTACGGGGCC
GTCGGGGGGGAAGTTGGTGCCGCGCATCTTCACCTTGTAGATCAGCGTGCCGTCCTGCAGGGAGGAGTCC
TGGGTCACGGTCACCAGACCGCCGTCCTCGAAGTTCATCACGCGCTCCCACTTGAAGCCCTCGGGGAAGG
ACAGCTTCTTGTAATCGGGGATGTCGGCGGGGTGCTTCACGTACGCCTTGGAGCCGTACATGAACTGGGG
GGACAGGATGTCCCAGGCGAAGGGCAGGGGGCCGCCCTTGGTCACCTTCAGCTTGGCGGTCTGGGTGCCC
TCGTAGGGGCGGCCCTCGCCCTCGCCCTCGATCTCGAACTCGTGGCCGTTCATGGAGCCCTCCATGCGCA
CCTTGAAGCGCATGAACTCTTTGATGACCTCCTCGCCCTTGCTCACCATTGGCCCGGGATTCTCTTCGAC
ATCCCCTGCTTGTTTCAACAGGGAGAAGTTAGTGGCTCCGCTTCCGTTGTCTTCGAACCCACCCCCCTTG
GATGCGCTTTCAAGACTGAAGATGTCAGACCTGCTTTTTGCTTTGGACTTCCCCCATGCAGCGATACCAC
CCACAGCTACCAGGCAGCACAGGAGCACTGCAGTGATCAGCATCCACATGCGGCCGTGATTCCTGGCTGG
CAGAGCACGTCCAGGAGCAGGGGCAGTGGGAGCCTCTGTGCCGTTGTCCGTGGGCACCGCGGGGATCGCG
CTGGTCCCGCAGCCCCACTCGTCCCGCCCGTCGTCGCAGTCGGGGTGTCCGTCGCACAGCCAGTCCTGCG
GGTAACACTCCCCGTGGGCACCGGGCGGCTCCGAGCAGCGGAACTGACCGGGGGGGCAACGGGACAAAGA
ACCGTTACCGGACCCGTTACCGGTCACGTTACCGGGCAGCAGCAGCAGCAGCAGCGCGGGCAGCAGCCGC
GCCATGGTGGCGCTAGCATAACTTCGTATAAAGTATCCTATACGAAGTTATTTGCCTTAACCCAGAAATT
ATCACTGTTATTCTTTAGAATGGTGCAAAGAATAACTTCGTATAATGTATGCTATACGAAGTTATGAATT
CGATATCAAGCTTATCGATAATCAACCTCTGGATTACAAAATTTGTGAAAGATTGACTGGTATTCTTAAC
TATGTTGCTCCTTTTACGCTATGTGGATACGCTGCTTTAATGCCTTTGTATCATGCTATTGCTTCCCGTA
TGGCTTTCATTTTCTCCTCCTTGTATAAATCCTGGTTGCTGTCTCTTTATGAGGAGTTGTGGCCCGTTGT
CAGGCAACGTGGCGTGGTGTGCACTGTGTTTGCTGACGCAACCCCCACTGGTTGGGGCATTGCCACCACC
TGTCAGCTCCTTTCCGGGACTTTCGCTTTCCCCCTCCCTATTGCCACGGCGGAACTCATCGCCGCCTGCC
TTGCCCGCTGCTGGACAGGGGCTCGGCTGTTGGGCACTGACAATTCCGTGGTGTTGTCGGGGAAATCATC
GTCCTTTCCTTGGCTGCTCGCCTGTGTTGCCACCTGGATTCTGCGCGGGACGTCCTTCTGCTACGTCCCT
TCGGCCCTCAATCCAGCGGACCTTCCTTCCCGCGGCCTGCTGCCGGCTCTGCGGCCTCTTCCGCGTCTTC
GCCTTCGCCCTCAGACGAGTCGGATCTCCCTTTGGGCCGCCTCCCCGCATCGATACCGTCGACTCGCTGA
TCAGCCTCGACTGTGCCTTCTAGTTGCCAGCCATCTGTTGTTTGCCCCTCCCCCGTGCCTTCCTTGACCC
TGGAAGGTGCCACTCCCACTGTCCTTTCCTAATAAAATGAGGAAATTGCATCGCATTGTCTGAGTAGGTG
TCATTCTATTCTGGGGGGTGGGGTGGGGCAGGACAGCAAGGGGGAGGATTGGGAAGACAATAGCAGGCAT
GCTGGGGATGCGGTGGGCTCTATGGCTTCTGAGGCGGAAAGAACCAGCTGGGGCTCGACTAGAGCATGGC
TACGTAGATAAGTAGCATGGCGGGTTAATCATTAACTACAAGGAACCCCTAGTGATGGAGTTGGCCACTC
CCTCTCTGCGCGCTCGCTCGCTCACTGAGGCCGGGCGACCAAAGGTCGCCCGACGCCCGGGCGGCCTCAG
TGAGCGAGCGAGCGCGCAGAGCTTTTTGCAAAAGCCTAGGCCTCCAAAAAAGCCTCCTCACTACTTCTGG
AATAGCTCAGAGGCCGAGGCGGCCTCGGCCTCTGCATAAATAAAAAAAATTAGTCAGCCATGGGGCGGAG
AATGGGCGGAACTGGGCGGAGTTAGGGGCGGGATGGGCGGAGTTAGGGGCGGGACTATGGTTGCTGACTA
ATTGAGATGCATGCTTTGCATACTTCTGCCTGCTGGGGAGCCTGGGGACTTTCCACACCTGGTTGCTGAC
TAATTGAGATGCATGCTTTGCATACTTCTGCCTGCTGGGGAGCCTGGGGACTTTCCACACCCTAACTGAC
ACACATTCCACAGCTGCATTAATGAATCGGCCAACGCGCGGGGAGAGGCGGTTTGCGTATTGGGCGCTCT
TCCGCTTCCTCGCTCACTGACTCGCTGCGCTCGGTCGTTCGGCTGCGGCGAGCGGTATCAGCTCACTCAA
AGGCGGTAATACGGTTATCCACAGAATCAGGGGATAACGCAGGAAAGAACATGTGAGCAAAAGGCCAGCA
AAAGGCCAGGAACCGTAAAAAGGCCGCGTTGCTGGCGTTTTTCCATAGGCTCCGCCCCCCTGACGAGCAT
CACAAAAATCGACGCTCAAGTCAGAGGTGGCGAAACCCGACAGGACTATAAAGATACCAGGCGTTTCCCC
CTGGAAGCTCCCTCGTGCGCTCTCCTGTTCCGACCCTGCCGCTTACCGGATACCTGTCCGCCTTTCTCCC
TTCGGGAAGCGTGGCGCTTTCTCATAGCTCACGCTGTAGGTATCTCAGTTCGGTGTAGGTCGTTCGCTCC
AAGCTGGGCTGTGTGCACGAACCCCCCGTTCAGCCCGACCGCTGCGCCTTATCCGGTAACTATCGTCTTG
AGTCCAACCCGGTAAGACACGACTTATCGCCACTGGCAGCAGCCACTGGTAACAGGATTAGCAGAGCGAG
GTATGTAGGCGGTGCTACAGAGTTCTTGAAGTGGTGGCCTAACTACGGCTACACTAGAAGAACAGTATTT
GGTATCTGCGCTCTGCTGAAGCCAGTTACCTTCGGAAAAAGAGTTGGTAGCTCTTGATCCGGCAAACAAA
CCACCGCTGGTAGCGGTGGTTTTTTTGTTTGCAAGCAGCAGATTACGCGCAGAAAAAAAGGATCTCAAGA
AGATCCTTTGATCTTTTCTACGGGGTCTGACGCTCAGTGGAACGAAAACTCACGTTAAGGGATTTTGGTC
ATGAGATTATCAAAAAGGATCTTCACCTAGATCCTTTTAAATTAAAAATGAAGTTTTAAATCAATCTAAA
GTATATATGAGTAAACTTGGTCTGACAGTTACCAATGCTTAATCAGTGAGGCACCTATCTCAGCGATCTG
TCTATTTCGTTCATCCATAGTTGCCTGACTCCCCGTCGTGTAGATAACTACGATACGGGAGGGCTTACCA
TCTGGCCCCAGTGCTGCAATGATACCGCGAGACCCACGCTCACCGGCTCCAGATTTATCAGCAATAAACC
AGCCAGCCGGAAGGGCCGAGCGCAGAAGTGGTCCTGCAACTTTATCCGCCTCCATCCAGTCTATTAATTG
TTGCCGGGAAGCTAGAGTAAGTAGTTCGCCAGTTAATAGTTTGCGCAACGTTGTTGCCATTGCTACAGGC
ATCGTGGTGTCACGCTCGTCGTTTGGTATGGCTTCATTCAGCTCCGGTTCCCAACGATCAAGGCGAGTTA
CATGATCCCCCATGTTGTGCAAAAAAGCGGTTAGCTCCTTCGGTCCTCCGATCGTTGTCAGAAGTAAGTT
GGCCGCAGTGTTATCACTCATGGTTATGGCAGCACTGCATAATTCTCTTACTGTCATGCCATCCGTAAGA
TGCTTTTCTGTGACTGGTGAGTACTCAACCAAGTCATTCTGAGAATAGTGTATGCGGCGACCGAGTTGCT
CTTGCCCGGCGTCAATACGGGATAATACCGCGCCACATAGCAGAACTTTAAAAGTGCTCATCATTGGAAA
ACGTTCTTCGGGGCGAAAACTCTCAAGGATCTTACCGCTGTTGAGATCCAGTTCGATGTAACCCACTCGT
GCACCCAACTGATCTTCAGCATCTTTTACTTTCACCAGCGTTTCTGGGTGAGCAAAAACAGGAAGGCAAA
ATGCCGCAAAAAAGGGAATAAGGGCGACACGGAAATGTTGAATACTCATACTCTTCCTTTTTCAATATTA
TTGAAGCATTTATCAGGGTTATTGTCTCATGAGCGGATACATATTTGAATGTATTTAGAAAAATAAACAA
ATAGGGGTTCCGCGCACATTTCCCCGAAAAGTGCCACCTGACGTCTAAGAAACCATTATTATCATGACAT
TAACCTATAAAAATAGGCGTATCACGAGGCCCTTTCGTCTCGCGCGTTTCGGTGATGACGGTGAAAACCT
CTGACACATGCAGCTCCCGGAGACGGTCACAGCTTGTCTGTAAGCGGATGCCGGGAGCAGACAAGCCCGT
CAGGGCGCGTCAGCGGGTGTTGGCGGGTGTCGGGGCTGGCTTAACTATGCGGCATCAGAGCAGATTGTAC
TGAGAGTGCACCATTCGACGCTCTCCCTTATGCGACTCCTGCATTAGGAAGCAGCCCAGTAGTAGGTTGA
GGCCGTTGAGCACCGCCGCCGCAAGGAATGGTGCATGCAAGGAGATGGCGCCCAACAGTCCCCCGGCCAC
GGGGCCTGCCACCATACCCACGCCGAAACAAGCGCTCATGAGCCCGAAGTGGCGAGCCCGATCTTCCCCA
TCGGTGATGTCGGCGATATAGGCGCCAGCAACCGCACCTGTGGCGCCGGTGATGCCGGCCACGATGCGTC
CGGCGTAGAGGATCTGGCTAGCGATGACCCTGCTGATTGGTTCGCTGACCATTTCCGGGTGCGGGACGGC
GTTACCAGAAACTCAGAAGGTTCGTCCAACCAAACCGACTCTGACGGCAGTTTACGAGAGAGATGATAGG
GTCTGCTTCAGTAAGCCAGATGCTACACAATTAGGCTTGTACATATTGTCGTTAGAACGCGGCTACAATT
AATACATAACCTTATGTATCATACACATACGATTTAGGTGACACTATAGAATACACGGAATTAA
Features (pLannotate 1.2.2; 29 found; start..end, strand, type, name):
      5..136     -  repeat_region  AAV2 ITR (fragment): inverted terminal repeat of adeno-associated virus serotype 2 inverted
    192..271     +  enhancer       CMV enhancer (fragment): human cytomegalovirus immediate early enhancer
    353..601     +  enhancer       CMV enhancer (fragment): human cytomegalovirus immediate early enhancer
    881..1016    +  intron         hybrid intron (fragment): hybrid between chicken β-actin (CBA) and minute virus of mice (MMV) introns (Gray et al., 2011)
   1105..1235    +  intron         chimeric intron (fragment): chimera between introns from chicken β-actin and rabbit β-globin
   1289..1306    +  misc_feature   MCS (fragment): pUC18/19 multiple cloning site
   1313..1346    +  protein_bind   lox2272: Cre-mediated recombination occurs in the 8-bp core sequence (GGATACTT). lox2272 sites are compatible with each other, but incompatible with loxP or loxN sites (Lee and Saito, 1988). Cre recombinase
   1347..1396    -  intron         β-globin intron (fragment): internally truncated intron from human β-globin
   1397..1430    +  protein_bind   loxP: Cre-mediated recombination occurs in the 8-bp core sequence (GCATACAT). Cre recombinase
   1448..2149    -  CDS            dTomato: dTomato is a basic (constitutively fluorescent) orange fluorescent protein published in 2004, derived from Discosoma sp.. It is reported to be a somewhat slowly-maturing dimer with low acid sensitivity.
   2237..2665    -  CDS            RSVR_COTJA (fragment): Experimental evidence at protein level: Swiss-Prot protein existence level 1. Responsible for susceptibility to the retrovirus subgroup A Rous sarcoma virus. From Coturnix japonica (Japanese quail) (Coturnix coturnix japonica).
   2678..2711    -  protein_bind   lox2272: Cre-mediated recombination occurs in the 8-bp core sequence (GGATACTT). lox2272 sites are compatible with each other, but incompatible with loxP or loxN sites (Lee and Saito, 1988). Cre recombinase
   2712..2761    -  intron         β-globin intron (fragment): internally truncated intron from human β-globin
   2762..2795    -  protein_bind   loxP: Cre-mediated recombination occurs in the 8-bp core sequence (GCATACAT). Cre recombinase
   2796..2820    +  misc_feature   MCS (fragment): pBluescript multiple cloning site
   2820..3408    +  misc_feature   WPRE: woodchuck hepatitis virus posttranscriptional regulatory element
   3441..3665    +  polyA_signal   bGH poly(A) signal: bovine growth hormone polyadenylation signal
   3669..3690    +  promoter       SV40 promoter (fragment): SV40 enhancer and early promoter
   3751..3842    +  repeat_region  AAV2 ITR (fragment): inverted terminal repeat of adeno-associated virus serotype 2 inverted
   3842..3871    -  repeat_region  AAV2 ITR (fragment): inverted terminal repeat of adeno-associated virus serotype 2 inverted
   3875..4204    -  promoter       SV40 promoter: SV40 enhancer and early promoter
   4211..4267    -  CDS            lacI (fragment): lac repressor; lacI; The lac repressor binds to the lac operator to inhibit transcription in E. coli. This inhibition can be relieved by adding lactose or isopropyl-β-D-thiogalactopyranoside (IPTG).
   4450..5038    -  rep_origin     ori: high-copy-number ColE1/pMB1/pBR322/pUC origin of replication
   5209..6069    -  CDS            AmpR: β-lactamase; bla; confers resistance to ampicillin, carbenicillin, and related antibiotics
   6070..6174    -  promoter       AmpR promoter: bla
   6269..6304    +  CDS            rop (fragment): Rop protein, which maintains plasmids at low copy number; rop
   6406..6454    +  misc_feature   bom (fragment): basis of mobility region from pBR322
   6455..6734    -  CDS            TcR (fragment): tetracycline efflux protein; tet; confers resistance to tetracycline
   6962..6980    +  promoter       SP6 promoter: promoter for bacteriophage SP6 RNA polymerase
