[The description below was written by a language model from this plasmid's Addgene catalogue record and pLannotate feature annotations shown in this document.]
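Description:
pAAV-DIO-CAG-TVA-P2A-dTomato is an AAV2-based transfer plasmid for Cre-dependent mammalian expression of the avian TVA receptor together with a red fluorescent reporter. It is propagated in E. coli through a high-copy ColE1/pUC-type origin and selected with ampicillin (AmpR, β-lactamase). The backbone also carries non-functional remnants of pBR322-type elements (fragments of rop, bom, TcR and lacI), an SV40 promoter and an SP6 promoter outside the viral genome. The expression cassette is flanked by AAV2 inverted terminal repeats, which allow it to be packaged into recombinant AAV particles when helper functions are supplied in trans.

Between the ITRs, the CAG/CAGGS promoter (annotated as CMV enhancer fragments followed by chicken β-actin-derived chimeric intron sequences) drives a double-floxed inverted open reading frame. The coding sequence, TVA from Japanese quail (Coturnix japonica; the receptor for subgroup A Rous sarcoma virus) joined via a P2A self-cleaving peptide to dTomato, lies in antisense orientation relative to the promoter. It is bracketed by paired lox2272 and loxP sites in opposing orientations. In cells expressing Cre, recombination between the compatible site pairs inverts the cassette and then locks it in the sense orientation, so that TVA and dTomato are made as separate proteins from one transcript; cells lacking Cre should not express them. A WPRE and a bovine growth hormone polyadenylation signal downstream enhance transcript stability and processing.

The stated purpose is Cre-dependent TVA expression. TVA renders defined cells susceptible to EnvA-pseudotyped viruses, and dTomato marks them, although the record does not specify a particular downstream application.
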