Addgene plasmid #177016: pAAV-DIO-CAG-TVA-P2A-dTomato
Purpose: For expression of the avian TVA receptor in a cre-dependent manner
Depositing lab: Peter Jonas. Depositing organization: Institute of Science and Technology Austria (I.S.T. Austria).
Backbone
  Vector backbone: pAAV2
  Backbone size w/o insert (bp): 5777
  Total vector size (bp): 7004
  Vector type: Mammalian Expression, AAV, Cre/Lox
Growth in bacteria
  Bacterial resistance: Ampicillin, 100 μg/mL
  Growth temperature: 37°C
  Growth strain: NEB Stable
  Copy number: High Copy
Gene/Insert
  Gene/Insert name: TVA-P2A-dTomato
  Species: Coturnix japonica
  Insert size (bp): 1227
  GenBank ID: L22753.1
  Entrez Gene: CD320
  Promoter: CAGGS
  Tag / fusion protein: dTomato (C terminal on insert)
  Cloning method: Unknown
  Sequencing primers: 5′ cctacagctcctgggcaacgtgc; 3′ CGCCACGTTGCCTGACAACGGGCC
Terms and licenses: Academic/Nonprofit Terms; Industry Terms: Not Available to Industry
How to cite: pAAV-DIO-CAG-TVA-P2A-dTomato was a gift from Peter Jonas (Addgene plasmid # 177016 ; http://n2t.net/addgene:177016 ; RRID:Addgene_177016)
